Addgene plasmid #25052: pDEST53-LRRK2-K1347A
Depositing lab: Mark Cookson. Depositing organization: National Institute on Aging (NIA). Publication: Kinase activity is required for the toxic effects of mutant LRRK2/dardarin. Greggio E, Jain S, Kingsbury A, Bandopadhyay R, Lewis P, Kaganovich A, van der Brug MP, Beilina A, Blackinton J, Thomas KJ, Ahmad R, Miller DW, Kesavapany S, Singleton A, Lees A, Harvey RJ, Harvey K, Cookson MR. Neurobiol Dis. 2006 Aug . 23(2):329-41. 10.1016/j.nbd.2006.04.001 PubMed 16750377.
Backbone
  Vector backbone: pcDNA-DEST53
  Backbone manufacturer: Invitrogen
  Backbone size w/o insert (bp): 7767
  Vector type: Mammalian Expression
Growth in bacteria
  Bacterial resistance: Ampicillin, 100 μg/mL
  Growth temperature: 37°C
  Growth strain: DH5alpha
  Copy number: High Copy
Gene/Insert
  Gene/Insert name: LRRK2
  Species: H. sapiens (human)
  Insert size (bp): 7584
  Mutation: Lysine 1347 mutated to Alanine
  Entrez Gene: LRRK2 (a.k.a. AURA17, DARDARIN, PARK8, RIPK7, ROCO2)
  Tag / fusion protein: GFP (N terminal on insert)
  Cloning method: Gateway Cloning; 5′ cloning site attR1 (not destroyed); 3′ cloning site attR2 (not destroyed)
  Sequencing primers: 5′ CMV-F, GFP-F; 3′ BGH-rev
Terms and licenses: Academic/Nonprofit Terms; Industry Terms: Not Available to Industry
How to cite: pDEST53-LRRK2-K1347A was a gift from Mark Cookson (Addgene plasmid # 25052 ; http://n2t.net/addgene:25052 ; RRID:Addgene_25052)
