[The description below was written by a language model from this plasmid's Addgene catalogue record.]
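Description:
pDEST53-LRRK2-K1347A is a mammalian expression plasmid built on the Invitrogen Gateway destination vector pcDNA-DEST53 (about 7.8 kb without insert). It carries the full-length human LRRK2 coding sequence (about 7.6 kb), also known as dardarin or PARK8. It is maintained in E. coli as a high-copy plasmid under ampicillin selection. The record gives no feature table, so the promoter and terminator are not explicitly listed. The recommended sequencing primers (CMV forward, GFP forward and BGH reverse) do fit the usual layout of this backbone, in which a CMV promoter drives the fusion transcript and a BGH polyadenylation signal ends it. No mammalian selection marker is stated in the record.

The insert was introduced by Gateway recombination between sites the record lists as attR1 and attR2. This places LRRK2 in frame downstream of GFP, so the protein is expressed with an N-terminal GFP tag that allows fluorescence detection and localisation in transfected cells. The LRRK2 sequence carries a lysine-to-alanine substitution at residue 1347. The record does not describe the functional consequence of this change. In general, this lysine lies in the GTP-binding ROC domain of LRRK2, and the substitution is commonly used to impair nucleotide binding.

The associated publication examined whether kinase activity is required for the toxicity of mutant LRRK2. The construct therefore suits transient expression studies that compare this variant with wild-type or disease-linked LRRK2 in cultured mammalian cells, for example in assays of enzymatic activity, localisation or cell viability relevant to Parkinson's disease.
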