>Addgene plasmid #25052 | pDEST53-LRRK2-K1347A | addgene partial sequence | sequence record 31028 | 25052 with hLRRK2-Fwd2 5'-CCTGAGATTGGCTGTCTTGA
CTTGGACTAAGATCCTTTCCCAATGAAATGGGGAAATTAAGCAAAATATGGGATCTTCCTTTGGATGAAC
TGCATCTTAACTTTGATTTTAAACATATAGGATGTAAAGCCAAAGACATCATAAGGTTTCTTCAACAGCG
ATTAAAAAAGGCTGTGCCTTATAACCGAATGAAACTTATGATTGTGGGAAATACTGGGAGTGGTGCAACC
ACCTTATTGCAGCAATTAATGAAAACCAAGAAATCAGATCTTGGAATGCAAAGTGCCACAGTTGGCATAG
ATGTGAAAGACTGGCCTATCCAAATAAGAGACAAAAGAAAGAGAGATCTCGTCCTAAATGTGTGGGATTT
TGCAGGTCGTGAGGAATTCTATAGTACTCATCCCCATTTTATGACGCAGCGAGCATTGTACCTTGCTGTC
TATGACCTCAGCAAGGGACAGGCTGAAGTTGATGCCATGAAGCCTTGGCTCTTCAATATAAAGGCTCGCG
CTTCTTCTTCCCCTGTGATTCTCGTTGGCACACATTTGGATGTTTCTGATGAGAAGCAACGCAAAGCCTG
CATGAGTAAAATCACCAAGGAACTCCTGAATAAGCGAGGGTTCCCTTGCC
