>Addgene plasmid #25052 | pDEST53-LRRK2-K1347A | addgene partial sequence | sequence record 31029 | 25052 with GFP-F
GCGGTTCCGGACCGGATCAAACAAGTTTGTACAAAAAAGCAGGCTCCGAATTCGCCCTTATGGCTAGTGG
CAGCTGTCAGGGGTGCGAAGAGGACGAGGAAACTCTGAAGAAGTTGATAGTCAGGCTGAACAATGTCCAG
GAAGGAAAACAGATAGAAACGCTGGTCCAAATCCTGGAGGATCTGCTGGTGTTCACGTACTCCGAGCACG
CCTCCAAGTTATTTCAAGGCAAAAATATCCATGTGCCTCTGTTGATCGTCTTGGACTCCTATATGAGAGT
CGCGAGTGTGCAGCAGGTGGGTTGGTCACTTCTGTGCAAATTAATAGAAGTCTGTCCAGGTACAATGCA
